Addgene plasmid #164945: pDestTol2-actinb-Hs.KCNJ13-IRES-EGFP
Purpose: Tol2 construct: actinb (actb2) promoter driven human KCNJ13 and EGFP”. This will reflect the linkage of KCNJ13 and EGFP
Depositing lab: GuangJun Zhang. Depositing organization: Purdue University. Publication: Potassium Channel-Associated Bioelectricity of the Dermomyotome Determines Fin Patterning in Zebrafish. Silic MR, Wu Q, Kim BH, Golling G, Chen KH, Freitas R, Chubykin AA, Mittal SK, Zhang G. Genetics. 2020 Aug;215(4):1067-1084. doi: 10.1534/genetics.120.303390. Epub 2020 Jun 16. PubMed 32546498.
Backbone
  Vector backbone: pDestTol2pA2
  Backbone size w/o insert (bp): 4179
  Total vector size (bp): 12274
  Vector type: Tol2 transposon destination vector
Growth in bacteria
  Bacterial resistance: Ampicillin, 100 μg/mL
  Growth temperature: 37°C
  Growth strain: NEB Stable
  Copy number: High Copy
Gene/Insert
  Gene/Insert name: KCNJ13 (alt name: kir7.1)
  Species: H. sapiens (human)
  Insert size (bp): 1080
  Mutation: Stop codon deleted
  Entrez Gene: KCNJ13 (a.k.a. KIR1.4, KIR7.1, LCA16, SVD)
  Promoter: actinb (actb2) promoter
  Tag / fusion protein: IRES-EGFP (C terminal on insert)
  Cloning method: Gateway Cloning
  Sequencing primers: 5′ M13R; 3′ T7
Terms and licenses: Academic/Nonprofit Terms; Industry Terms: Not Available to Industry
How to cite: pDestTol2-actinb-Hs.KCNJ13-IRES-EGFP was a gift from GuangJun Zhang (Addgene plasmid # 164945 ; http://n2t.net/addgene:164945 ; RRID:Addgene_164945)
