[The description below was written by a language model from this plasmid's Addgene catalogue record and pLannotate feature annotations shown in this document.]
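Description:
pDestTol2-actinb-Hs.KCNJ13-IRES-EGFP is a Tol2 transposon expression construct for zebrafish transgenesis, assembled by multisite Gateway cloning into the pDestTol2pA2 destination backbone. It is propagated in E. coli as a high-copy plasmid through a ColE1/pUC-type origin and selected with ampicillin via the β-lactamase gene. A partial M13 origin and remnants of a pBluescript-style lac/T3/MCS region are also annotated. The catalogue lists a total size of 12,274 bp, whereas the sequenced record behind the feature table is 12,017 nt, a small discrepancy the record does not explain.

The payload is a bicistronic cassette driven by the actinb (actb2) promoter, a broadly active promoter. This promoter is not itself annotated, but it presumably occupies the roughly 5.3 kb unannotated stretch between the attB4 site spanning the sequence origin and the attB1 site. Between attB1 and attB2 lies the 1,080 bp human KCNJ13 (Kir7.1) coding sequence, which encodes an inward rectifier potassium channel and is recorded as having its stop codon deleted. Downstream, an EMCV IRES directs separate translation of EGFP from the same transcript, so green fluorescence marks cells expressing the channel rather than tagging the channel protein itself. An SV40 polyadenylation signal follows the cassette. The Tol2 arms are not labelled explicitly, although a medaka tyrosinase fragment is annotated, probably reflecting flanking sequence from the medaka locus where Tol2 was originally found. When Tol2 transposase is supplied, the cassette can integrate into the genome. The associated study concerns potassium channel-related bioelectricity and fin patterning in zebrafish, consistent with use for ectopic KCNJ13 expression.
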