Features (pLannotate 1.2.2; 20 found; start..end, strand, type, name):
   5318..5338    +  protein_bind   attB1: mutant version of attB; core recombination site for the Gateway® BP reaction BP Clonase™
   5347..6426    +  CDS            KCNJ13: KCJ13_HUMAN - Experimental evidence at protein level: Swiss-Prot protein existence level 1. Inward rectifier potassium channels are characterized by a greater tendency to allow potassium to flow into the cell rather than out of it. Their voltage dependence is regulated by the concentration of extracellular potassium; as external potassium is raised, the voltage range of the channel opening shifts to more positive voltages. The inward rectification is mainly due to the blockage of outward current by internal magnesium. KCNJ13 has a very low single channel conductance, low sensitivity to block b
   6434..6454    -  protein_bind   attB2: mutant version of attB; core recombination site for the Gateway® BP reaction BP Clonase™
   6458..7044    +  misc_feature   IRES2: internal ribosome entry site (IRES) of the encephalomyocarditis virus (EMCV)
   7117..7836    +  CDS            EGFP: the original enhanced GFP (Yang et al., 1996) mammalian codon-optimized
   7844..7862    -  promoter       T7 promoter: promoter for bacteriophage T7 RNA polymerase
   7867..8001    -  polyA_signal   SV40 poly(A) signal: SV40 polyadenylation signal
   8024..8107    -  CDS            large T antigen (fragment): large T antigen from SV40 (simian virus 40)
   8673..8713    -  misc_feature   MCS (fragment): pBluescript multiple cloning site
   8726..8744    -  promoter       T3 promoter: promoter for bacteriophage T3 RNA polymerase
   8787..8809    -  protein_bind   lac operator (fragment): The lac repressor binds to the lac operator to inhibit transcription in E. coli. This inhibition can be relieved by adding lactose or isopropyl-β-D-thiogalactopyranoside (IPTG). lac repressor encoded by lacI
   8813..8843    -  promoter       lac promoter: promoter for the E. coli lac operon
   8858..8879    -  protein_bind   CAP binding site: CAP binding activates transcription in the presence of cAMP. E. coli catabolite activator protein
   8892..8984    -  CDS            lacI (fragment): lac repressor; lacI; The lac repressor binds to the lac operator to inhibit transcription in E. coli. This inhibition can be relieved by adding lactose or isopropyl-β-D-thiogalactopyranoside (IPTG).
   9167..9755    -  rep_origin     ori: high-copy-number ColE1/pMB1/pBR322/pUC origin of replication
   9926..10786   -  CDS            AmpR: β-lactamase; bla; confers resistance to ampicillin, carbenicillin, and related antibiotics
  10787..10891   -  promoter       AmpR promoter: bla
  10917..11138   -  rep_origin     M13 ori (fragment) (sequence partly withheld): M13 bacteriophage origin of replication; arrow indicates direction of (+) strand synthesis
  11138..11425   +  CDS            tyr (fragment) (sequence partly withheld): TYRO_ORYLA - Also known as tyro. Experimental evidence at transcript level: Swiss-Prot protein existence level 2. This is a copper-containing oxidase that functions in the formation of pigments such as melanins and other polyphenolic compounds. From Oryzias latipes (Japanese rice fish) (Japanese killifish).
  12007..10      +  protein_bind   attB4 (across the origin): mutant version of attB; core recombination site for the Gateway® BP reaction BP Clonase™
>Addgene plasmid #164945 | pDestTol2-actinb-Hs.KCNJ13-IRES-EGFP | addgene full sequence | sequence record 325850 | Addgene NGS Result
AGAAAAGTTGAAAATTCCAGTTTGAAGAAACTTTTCAAGACTCACCTTTTCACTGTTGGTCTTAATTTAG
GTTGATTATTTTTGTCAATTTAATAATTACATTGTATTGTTCATATTTTATTGTCTTATTGTGGTGTTTT
TACAGCTTTTTTATTGTTCTGCTTTGTTACTGTTTGCCTTGTATGCATTGTAGCGCTTTGGGTCTGAGAA
AAGCGCACTATAAATAAACTGTATTATTATTATTAGGGATGGACATCACGGTGGCGCGATGGGTGGCACA
ATTACCTCACAGCAAGTAGGTTGCTGTTTAGAGCCCCGGCTGGATCAGTTGGCAGTTCTGTGTGGAGTTT
GCATGTTCTCCCTGTTCAAGTAGGTTTCCTCCCGGTGCTCTGGTTTCCCCTCACAAGTCCAAAGACATGA
TGTATAGGTGAATGGGGTAAGCTAAATTGACCATAGTGAGTGTGTGTGTGTGTGTGAATGAGAGTGTATA
GGTGTTTCCCAGTGTTAGGTTGCAACTGGAAGGACATCTGCTGTGTAAAACATATGCAGGATAAGTTGGC
GGTTCATTCCCCTATGGTGACCCCTGGTTAATTAAAGGACTAAGTTGAAAATGAATGAATGAATGAATGA
TTAGAGATAAACCGATACCACTTTTTTACAAACCGATATGAGTACAAGTATAATAGTTTCTGTTACTCGA
CAATACTGAGTACCGATTCTGATACTTCTTGGATTTGGTTTCAATGTAATTAATTTGAAAGAAGGTTTTA
TTTCTTGCCTGTCGCAAGGATGAACACAAAAATCTTTACCAGAAGGATATTTTAAGCTAAGAATATACGC
ACGTTGTTGACAACCCTGTATCGATTACCGATTAAACGTGGACATTTAAAGGATAAGTTATGCTTGCGCC
ATCACAACTTTACACATTACATGATCAAAGATCATATTGAATATTCGGTTTATTCGTCAGAAGCCTATAG
ATTTGTTAAAAGTGTATTTTATAAACGGATGGTTTATAAAGACTAAGCTATTAATATATCAGACATTCAT
TAATACATCAAGACATCGATGTCAGGTAGGACAACAAATCACATCCATGTAATGAAATCTTGTTGAGTGG
TATTGGTGCGTGGTTTCAGCATTTCATGTGCAATACGAGTAAGAATATTTTAACCAAGTATCGACCCAAA
ACCTGATACTGGTATCGGTGCATCCCTTATTATTATTATTATCAAAAACACACTTGTTTTATTTATGTGG
GTGCCAAACAACAAACTATGAAATGCAGCATGACACGCCCAAAAAGTGTTCCTTTGAGAACAACTTCATA
AATATGTTTCTTATCATTATGCATGAATGGTGTACTGGGAGAGCTTTGGTATCAGAATTGAGATAAGAGA
CTTTGGCATTCTAAAGGACAATGACATTATCACACTGACAGTCAACAACACTTTATTGCTCTGGAAATCT
TATGTCATGGGGCAAAGCTGAGGTTCATTAGGACAGTACCTTATTTAGAGATGAATGGGAAGGCTGTAGT
GGGCTGCTATCAGGGAAGGGTGGTGGTCCTCGGGGGAACTATGGACTCACAAAAGCACATCTGCTGTAAC
AAGATCCCCTGTGCAATCTACAAAAGTTACAAAGAGAAGCATGGTTGGTTAAAAAATAGAATTGACTGGA
TATGCTGAATGCATTGTTTGTTGTGTGTTACATCACATTAACCACAGATTGGTGCTAAATATTTGCTTAT
CTTATAAAAACCTGTGTGTTTATAAAGGGGGGTGTGGATGGATGCTTGGCATTCTTTGAAAAGATGTTGG
GGGATGGAAGGAGGAGACCTTATTGATGAGTATCCAGTTTGCAGATAACAAGTTTTTAGACATTCATACT
ATGATGCTGTTTATGTCTGTTTTTTCTCATTTTTTCTATACACAAACAGCTATAAAACATTCACTTTTAT
ATCTGATGCTGTATATTAAATTTCGTTGTATTTATTCTGTTTGCTCTGTTGGGTCATAGCTAGGGCCAGA
CAGAATCTGCTGACATTTTTTGCTTTTTCTGCAGAGAATTTTGTAAACAATCTGTGATTTATGCGAGATT
TTTTCGGGAGTATCGTAACTAAAAACTTACTATATGAAATAAAAAAAAATAATACCTTTTTAACTTTTAA
TAAATATATACAATGCAAGTCCACCTAGATCCAATTATTTGGTCGACAAAGCAAGTCTCTCACATAATAT
ATCTTCTAAAAGACAGAAAACATTACTTTCAGACCATATTGTAATCAAATGAACACTTTCATATTAGTCA
ATAATATTACGGAAATGTATTTAAAAACTGAATAAACATATATTTACACCTTTGTCTTTATTTCTAGAGT
GCTTTTACAATGTAGATTGTGTCAAAGCAGCTTAACTTAGAGGATTAGTATAGTAAATTGAAACTGTGTC
AGTCCATTTTTTAAGAGTTTAAGTTCAGTTCAGTTTAGTTCAGTGTGAGTTAATTTTTACTGCTGAGAGT
CCAAACACTAAAGAGCAAATCCAAATACACAAGTCAATAAATAAACTCAATGATGGGCTAAAGATCTGGG
GAAATCTGCAGATTTCTGTGCGCACAGATTCTGTGTGGGCCTAGTCATTACCTATACTCAACGTTTACTC
TGAGAAACTTCCATATTTTAGAGGTAAAATGCTCAGAATTGTAAAAAGTCTTGTCAAAATACTTGGAATT
TGCCAAAAACAAAATAAAAGTCACATCACCTCATTGTCCTTGGTATCAGCAAGCACTTTTAACACAATCA
GCTGTTTTTGTTTATAACTCCCACTGAAGGCCATGTGCATTACTCCCAAGTTACACAGTAAAAAGTCACA
TGTAGTTTATCATGATCACTGCTGCTCAAGCACAGCTTTATCTGTTATTCAGTGTGGCAATATCTGAAAT
GTGTGCAAAATATTATTTATTGTAGCTGATCACCAACACTTTCAGTGTTTTTTTTTTCTACTTTTAATGA
GAATTATGTTCTTAGGATTTATCCTTATAAACCTCTTTAAAAAGAAATGTTATGTCTGCATAGACACGAC
ATGAAATTATGAACAGAAAATTTAACTATTTAAGATCAAGACTTGACATATAACATTTCTAATGAACATT
AAACCTGAGGTAGGCCCACTTGCAAAAATGTAACTGCTATCACTCACTTTATACATCATTGTGTAACTTG
TACACACAAAAATAGTGAAGCAATGTGGCATGGAATGCAGGTCCCATTCATTCAAAGTTATTAAAGCACT
TTCTTAAAGTGCATTACTACTGAGCTAAGACCAGCTAGTTGCTCATACAACATACTACAAGTAGTGTCAT
CCTAATTTGGATAAAAAAAATGTCCATTTTATACATGGAAAAGTACTCATTAGATCCCCCATTGTTTGTA
TTACGGTATTTCGTGAACACAAGAGGTAAATGACCTACAGAGCTGCTGTTGTGTTAGATTGAAAACACAA
CACAGGATCATGGAGGCATCCATCATTATGACGCATTCTGCCACTTGTAACTCTGCACAGACTTTTTGAA
AAGTTTAATTGAGTCTTGGCGTTGTCGCAGAAAAATACGAAAAATTCTGTGTTAAAATTTGCAAATAAAA
ATTCCAGTTTTATAGGAAATCGCCATGGCCTTGTTCTTTAACCAGTTAAGCTTCCCCTTCTTTCACTCTC
AAGTTGCAAGAAGCAAGTGTAGCAATGTGCACGCGACAGCCGGGTGTGTGACGCTGGACCAATCAGAGCA
CAGAGCTCCGAAAGTTTACCTTTTATGGCTAGAGCCGGGTATGTGCCGTCATATAAAAGAGCGCGCCCAG
CTTTTCAGCCTCACTTTGAGCTCCTCCACACGCAGCTAGTGCGGAATATCATCTGCTTGTAACCCATTCT
CTTAAGTCGACAACCCCCCAAACCCAAGGTGAGTTGGTTTTACAGTTTTTAAGCGTTTAATTATAGTTTC
TATCTATTAATGTTAAGTAAAATGTGTAAATGGATAAATATGATTTGATGAAGTCTTTAGACAGTTCATA
ACGGTCTCTTTGTAGTTATCTACTAGGTTTGATTTATAAGTGGTGGTTCTTTTGATAATCTATGTTACAT
TTAATAAATATTGGCTGTATCTTAACTTTTTTGTAGCGTTAGTGGATGTGGCAGGTGAGAATGTCGGTAA
TTTAACGTGACCAGTCGTAGGCACGACATTGAACATTGAATAGGCCGGTGTGAAATGGGTGTTAAGTCTT
AATATAAAGTTGTGTTCTGGCTAATCTCTCTTTAACAGCCATAAATGTGATTTTTAACTACAGTTTTGAG
GGTGCTGGTGAGCATGTTGCACACTTGATGGATAGCCGGCATGGGAAGTTCTTTGTGCAGGCAGTGCTGC
AGCAGGGTGTGACCTACTTTAGCTAGCCGGCTAACCAGCTCTCATCTGATGTAACGTAAACCCCATCAAT
CTAACATCGGCTCATTCGTGCTTTATAAGATCGAAGATCTTGTTATTAGTAACGGGTATTGGCATTTAGT
TTTAACTTGGTTAATTTTCTTTTTGTTATGTGTTCTATTTAAATGTAGCCTGCAGCCCCCTCTGTCTTTA
ATGAAGCTGAAGATTAACGTTAACGTTAGTGAAGTGTTGTATCCGCTATGAAAGATTTGAATTTTAGAGG
TGTGGTCCACTTTAATAACGGCTGCGGAGTTCTCTGGCTGCACTTCAGCCGCTGTGACTGTCGAAGCAGA
GCCCATCAGTTTTTCAGGATCTCGGTGATTTTTGAGGCTAGACTATGAACTGAACCGACTGAGAGTGACC
GTCCAGAAATGCTTTAGTGTGAAGTCTCCGCTCACGAGGAGTCCGTGGACTGACTGCAGATCTGTGACGC
AGTAACACCCGGCGGCAGACACCCGTTGAAATGCGGTTGTGTAATTGATCGCAGGCGAGGGTGGAAGAGG
ATGTGAAACTTCATTTGTGTAAAATTTAGGGAGTGGTCCTGGTGTGATGAATGTCGAAATCTGTTCCTTT
TTACTGAGCCCTACGACTCTGGCTGAGTGCCACACCGCCGGCAGCCGCAAAGCGGCTCAAACCATTGCCT
TTTATGGTAATAATGAGAGAATGCAGAGGGACTTCCTTTGTCTGGCATATCTGAGGCGCGCGCTGTCACT
AGCGCCCACCAGCGGTCAGACTGTAGAATGCAGAGCAAAACAGGAAGTTGACTCCAGATGGTCACATGCT
TGCTGAAACGCCTCTCCCTGGCAGCAGTGCAATTCTAACAGTTTCCCTTTCTTTTACAGTTCAGCCTCAA
GTTTGTACAAAAAAGCAGGCTTCACCATGGACAGCAGTAATTGCAAAGTTATTGCTCCTCTCCTAAGTCA
AAGATACCGGAGGATGGTCACCAAGGATGGCCACAGCACACTTCAAATGGATGGCGCTCAAAGAGGTCTT
GCATATCTTCGAGATGCTTGGGGAATCCTAATGGACATGCGCTGGCGTTGGATGATGTTGGTCTTTTCTG
CTTCTTTTGTTGTCCACTGGCTTGTCTTTGCAGTGCTCTGGTATGTTCTGGCTGAGATGAATGGTGATCT
GGAACTAGATCATGATGCCCCACCTGAAAACCACACTATCTGTGTCAAGTATATCACCAGTTTCACAGCT
GCATTCTCCTTCTCCCTGGAGACACAACTCACAATTGGTTATGGTACCATGTTCCCCAGTGGTGACTGTC
CAAGTGCAATCGCCTTACTTGCCATACAAATGCTCCTAGGCCTCATGCTAGAGGCTTTTATCACAGGTGC
TTTTGTGGCGAAGATTGCCCGGCCAAAAAATCGAGCTTTTTCAATTCGCTTTACTGACACAGCAGTAGTA
GCTCACATGGATGGCAAACCTAATCTTATCTTCCAAGTGGCCAACACCCGACCTAGCCCTCTAACCAGTG
TCCGGGTCTCAGCTGTACTCTATCAGGAAAGAGAAAATGGCAAACTCTACCAGACCAGTGTGGATTTCCA
CCTTGATGGCATCAGTTCTGACGAATGTCCATTCTTCATCTTTCCACTAACGTACTATCACTCCATTACA
CCATCAAGTCCTCTGGCTACTCTGCTCCAGCATGAAAATCCTTCTCACTTTGAATTAGTTGTATTCCTTT
CAGCAATGCAGGAGGGCACTGGAGAAATATGCCAAAGGAGGACATCCTACCTACCGTCTGAAATCATGTT
ACATCACTGTTTTGCATCTCTGTTGACCCGAGGTTCCAAAGGTGAATATCAAATCAAGATGGAGAATTTT
GACAAGACTGTCCCTGAATTTCCAACTCCTCTGGTTTCTAAAAGCCCAAACAGGACTGACCTGGATATCC
ACATCAATGGACAAAGCATTGACAATTTTCAGATCTCTGAAACAGGACTGACAGAATAAGACCCAGCTTT
CTTGTACAAAGTGGCCGCCCCTCTCCCTCCCCCCCCCCTAACGTTACTGGCCGAAGCCGCTTGGAATAAG
GCCGGTGTGCGTTTGTCTATATGTTATTTTCCACCATATTGCCGTCTTTTGGCAATGTGAGGGCCCGGAA
ACCTGGCCCTGTCTTCTTGACGAGCATTCCTAGGGGTCTTTCCCCTCTCGCCAAAGGAATGCAAGGTCTG
TTGAATGTCGTGAAGGAAGCAGTTCCTCTGGAAGCTTCTTGAAGACAAACAACGTCTGTAGCGACCCTTT
GCAGGCAGCGGAACCCCCCACCTGGCGACAGGTGCCTCTGCGGCCAAAAGCCACGTGTATAAGATACACC
TGCAAAGGCGGCACAACCCCAGTGCCACGTTGTGAGTTGGATAGTTGTGGAAAGAGTCAAATGGCTCTCC
TCAAGCGTATTCAACAAGGGGCTGAAGGATGCCCAGAAGGTACCCCATTGTATGGGATCTGATCTGGGGC
CTCGGTACACATGCTTTACATGTGTTTAGTCGAGGTTAAAAAAACGTCTAGGCCCCCCGAACCACGGGGA
CGTGGTTTTCCTTTGAAAAACACGATGATAATATGGCCACAACCATGGCTCCAAAGAAGAAGCGTAAGGT
AAATCGATCGAATTCAAGGCCTCTCGAGCCTCTAGAAGGTGGCGGAATGGTGAGCAAGGGCGAGGAGCTG
TTCACCGGGGTGGTGCCCATCCTGGTCGAGCTGGACGGCGACGTAAACGGCCACAAGTTCAGCGTGTCCG
GCGAGGGCGAGGGCGATGCCACCTACGGCAAGCTGACCCTGAAGTTCATCTGCACCACCGGCAAGCTGCC
CGTGCCCTGGCCCACCCTCGTGACCACCCTGACCTACGGCGTGCAGTGCTTCAGCCGCTACCCCGACCAC
ATGAAGCAGCACGACTTCTTCAAGTCCGCCATGCCCGAAGGCTACGTCCAGGAGCGCACCATCTTCTTCA
AGGACGACGGCAACTACAAGACCCGCGCCGAGGTGAAGTTCGAGGGCGACACCCTGGTGAACCGCATCGA
GCTGAAGGGCATCGACTTCAAGGAGGACGGCAACATCCTGGGGCACAAGCTGGAGTACAACTACAACAGC
CACAACGTCTATATCATGGCCGACAAGCAGAAGAACGGCATCAAGGTGAACTTCAAGATCCGCCACAACA
TCGAGGACGGCAGCGTGCAGCTCGCCGACCACTACCAGCAGAACACCCCCATCGGCGACGGCCCCGTGCT
GCTGCCCGACAACCACTACCTGAGCACCCAGTCCGCCCTGAGCAAAGACCCCAACGAGAAGCGCGATCAC
ATGGTCCTGCTGGAGTTCGTGACCGCCGCCGGGATCACTCTCGGCATGGACGAGCTGTACAAGTAACTGC
AGCCCTATAGTGAGTCGTATTACGTAGATCCAGACATGATAAGATACATTGATGAGTTTGGACAAACCAC
AACTAGAATGCAGTGAAAAAAATGCTTTATTTGTGAAATTTGTGATGCTATTGCTTTATTTGTAACCATT
ATAAGCTGCAATAAACAAGTTAACAACAACAATTGCATTCATTTTATGTTTCAGGTTCAGGGGGAGGTGT
GGGAGGTTTTTTAAAGCAAGTAAAACCTCTACAAATGTGGTATGGCTGATTATGATCCTCTAGATCAGAT
CTGCGAAGATACGGCCACGGGTGCTCTTGATCCTGTGGCTGATTTTGGACTGTGCTGCTCGCAGCTGCTG
ATGAATCACATACTTCCTCCATTTTCTTCCACTGATTGACTGTTATAATTTCCCTAATTTCCAGGTCAAG
GTGCTGTGCATTGTGGTAATAGATGTGACATGACGTCACTTCCAAAGGACCAATGAACATGTCTGACCAA
TTTCATATAATGTGAAAACGATTTTCATAGGCAGAATAAATAACATTTAAATTAAACTGGGCATCAGCGC
AATTCAATTGGTTTGGTAATAGCAAGGGAAAATAGAATGAAGTGATCTCCAAAAAATAAGTACTTTTTGA
CTGTAAATAAAATTGTAAGGAGTAAAAAGTACTTTTTTTTCTAAAAAAATGTAATTAAGTAAAAGTAAAA
GTATTGATTTTTAATTGTACTCAAGTAAAGTAAAAATCCCCAAAAATAATACTTAAGTACAGTAATCAAG
TAAAATTACTCAAGTACTTTACACCTCTGGTTCTTGACCCCCTACCTTCAGCAAGCCCAGCAGATCCACT
AGTTCTAGAGCGGCCGCCACCGCGGTGGAGCTCCAGCTTTTGTTCCCTTTAGTGAGGGTTAATTGCGCGC
TTGGCGTAATCATGGTCATAGCTGTTTCCTGTGTGAAATTGTTATCCGCTCACAATTCCACACAACATAC
GAGCCGGAAGCATAAAGTGTAAAGCCTGGGGTGCCTAATGAGTGAGCTAACTCACATTAATTGCGTTGCG
CTCACTGCCCGCTTTCCAGTCGGGAAACCTGTCGTGCCAGCTGCATTAATGAATCGGCCAACGCGCGGGG
AGAGGCGGTTTGCGTATTGGGCGCTCTTCCGCTTCCTCGCTCACTGACTCGCTGCGCTCGGTCGTTCGGC
TGCGGCGAGCGGTATCAGCTCACTCAAAGGCGGTAATACGGTTATCCACAGAATCAGGGGATAACGCAGG
AAAGAACATGTGAGCAAAAGGCCAGCAAAAGGCCAGGAACCGTAAAAAGGCCGCGTTGCTGGCGTTTTTC
CATAGGCTCCGCCCCCCTGACGAGCATCACAAAAATCGACGCTCAAGTCAGAGGTGGCGAAACCCGACAG
GACTATAAAGATACCAGGCGTTTCCCCCTGGAAGCTCCCTCGTGCGCTCTCCTGTTCCGACCCTGCCGCT
TACCGGATACCTGTCCGCCTTTCTCCCTTCGGGAAGCGTGGCGCTTTCTCATAGCTCACGCTGTAGGTAT
CTCAGTTCGGTGTAGGTCGTTCGCTCCAAGCTGGGCTGTGTGCACGAACCCCCCGTTCAGCCCGACCGCT
GCGCCTTATCCGGTAACTATCGTCTTGAGTCCAACCCGGTAAGACACGACTTATCGCCACTGGCAGCAGC
CACTGGTAACAGGATTAGCAGAGCGAGGTATGTAGGCGGTGCTACAGAGTTCTTGAAGTGGTGGCCTAAC
TACGGCTACACTAGAAGAACAGTATTTGGTATCTGCGCTCTGCTGAAGCCAGTTACCTTCGGAAAAAGAG
TTGGTAGCTCTTGATCCGGCAAACAAACCACCGCTGGTAGCGGTGGTTTTTTTGTTTGCAAGCAGCAGAT
TACGCGCAGAAAAAAAGGATCTCAAGAAGATCCTTTGATCTTTTCTACGGGGTCTGACGCTCAGTGGAAC
GAAAACTCACGTTAAGGCATTTTGGTCATGAGATTATCAAAAAGGATCTTCACCTAGATCCTTTTAAATT
AAAAATGAAGTTTTAAATCAATCTAAAGTATATATGAGTAAACTTGGTCTGACAGTTACCAATGCTTAAT
CAGTGAGGCACCTATCTCAGCGATCTGTCTATTTCGTTCATCCATAGTTGCCTGACTCCCCGTCGTGTAG
ATAACTACGATACGGGAGGGCTTACCATCTGGCCCCAGTGCTGCAATGATACCGCGAGACCCACGCTCAC
CGGCTCCAGATTTATCAGCAATAAACCAGCCAGCCGGAAGGGCCGAGCGCAGAAGTGGTCCTGCAACTTT
ATCCGCCTCCATCCAGTCTATTAATTGTTGCCGGGAAGCTAGAGTAAGTAGTTCGCCAGTTAATAGTTTG
CGCAACGTTGTTGCCATTGCTACAGGCATCGTGGTGTCACGCTCGTCGTTTGGTATGGCTTCATTCAGCT
CCGGTTCCCAACGATCAAGGCGAGTTACATGATCCCCCATGTTGTGCAAAAAAGCGGTTAGCTCCTTCGG
TCCTCCGATCGTTGTCAGAAGTAAGTTGGCCGCAGTGTTATCACTCATGGTTATGGCAGCACTGCATAAT
TCTCTTACTGTCATGCCATCCGTAAGATGCTTTTCTGTGACTGGTGAGTACTCAACCAAGTCATTCTGAG
AATAGTGTATGCGGCGACCGAGTTGCTCTTGCCCGGCGTCAATACGGGATAATACCGCGCCACATAGCAG
AACTTTAAAAGTGCTCATCATTGGAAAACGTTCTTCGGGGCGAAAACTCTCAAGGATCTTACCGCTGTTG
AGATCCAGTTCGATGTAACCCACTCGTGCACCCAACTGATCTTCAGCATCTTTTACTTTCACCAGCGTTT
CTGGGTGAGCAAAAACAGGAAGGCAAAATGCCGCAAAAAAGGGAATAAGGGCGACACGGAAATGTTGAAT
ACTCATACTCTTCCTTTTTCAATATTATTGAAGCATTTATCAGGGTTATTGTCTCATGAGCGGATACATA
TTTGAATGTATTTAGAAAAATAAACAAATAGGGGTTCCGCGCACATTTCCCCGAAAAGTGCCACCTAAAT
TGTAAGCGTTAATATTTTGTTAAAATTCGCGTTAAATTTTTGTTAAATCAGCTCATTTTTTAACCAATAG
GCCGAAATCGGCAAAATCCCTTATAAATCAAAAGAATAGACCGAGATAGGGT
[37 nt withheld, positions 11043-11079]
AAAGAACGTGGACTCCAACGTCAAAGG
[32 nt withheld, positions 11107-11138]
GCTGGCTAAGAACTCATCAGCCTCCCCGGTCCATCTACCCACGTACCAATGCACCAATTGGCCACAATGA
CGGCTACTACATGGTGCCATTCCTTCCTCTTTATAGGAATGGAGACTACCTCCTGTCCAACAATGCTCTT
GGATACGAGTACGCCTACCTGTTGGACCCAGGTCATTGCACAACACCAGAAATGCCCTCTGATCTGCAAA
AGACGTGAATATCTGTTCAGACACCCATATCCACTCTGTTCCACACAGGTCAGAGGTTTGTCCAGGAGTT
CTTGACAGAGGTGTAAAAAGTACTCAAAAATTTTACTCAAGTGAAAGTACAAGTACTTAGGGAAAATTTT
ACTCAATTAAAAGTAAAAGTATCTGGCTAGAATCTTACTTGAGTAAAAGTAAAAAAGTACTCCATTAAAA
TTGTACTTGAGTATTAAGGAAGTAAAAGTAAAAGCAAGAAAGAAAACTAGAGATTCTTGTTTAAGCTTTT
AATCTCAAAAAACATTAAATGAAATGCATACAAGGTTTTATCCTGCTTTAGAACTGTTTGTATTTAATTA
TCAAACTATAAGACAGACAATCTAATGCCAGTACACGCTACTCAAAGTTGTAAAACCTCAGATTTAACTT
CAGTAGAAGCTGATTCTCAAAATTGTTAGTGTCAAGCCTAGCTCTTTTGGGGCTGAAAAGCAATCCTGCA
GTGCTGAAAAGCCTCTCACAGGCAGCCGATGCGGGAAGAGGTGTATTAGTCTTGATAGAGAGGCTGCAAA
TAGCAGGAAACGTGAGCAGAGACTCCCTGGTGTCTGAAACACAGGCCAGATGGGCCCTCGAGCAGGAAAC
AGCTATGACCATGATTACGCCAAGCTATCAACTTTGTAT
